>Addgene plasmid #183813 | pLenti-CD74-ROS1 nonmutant | addgene full sequence | sequence record 360542 | Addgene NGS Result
CAAGTGTATCATATGCCAAGTACGCCCCCTATTGACGTCAATGACGGTAAATGGCCCGCCTGGCATTATG
CCCAGTACATGACCTTATGGGACTTTCCTACTTGGCAGTACATCTACGTATTAGTCATCGCTATTACCAT
GGTGATGCGGTTTTGGCAGTACATCAATGGGCGTGGATAGCGGTTTGACTCACGGGGATTTCCAAGTCTC
CACCCCATTGACGTCAATGGGAGTTTGTTTTGGCACCAAAATCAACGGGACTTTCCAAAATGTCGTAACA
ACTCCGCCCCATTGACGCAAATGGGCGGTAGGCGTGTACGGTGGGAGGTCTATATAAGCAGAGCTCGTTT
AGTGAACCGTCAGATCGCCTGGAGACGCCATCCACGCTGTTTTGACCTCCATAGAAGACACCGGCGGCCG
CAGATCTCTCGAGGTTGATCTAATACGACTCACTATAGGGAGACCCAAGCTGGCTAGTTAAGCTATCAAC
AAGTTTGTACAAAAAAGCAGGCTCCGCGGCCGCCCCCTTCACCATGCACAGGAGGAGAAGCAGGAGCTGT
CGGGAAGATCAGAAGCCAGTCATGGATGACCAGCGCGACCTTATCTCCAACAATGAGCAACTGCCCATGC
TGGGCCGGCGCCCTGGGGCCCCGGAGAGCAAGTGCAGCCGCGGAGCCCTGTACACAGGCTTTTCCATCCT
GGTGACTCTGCTCCTCGCTGGCCAGGCCACCACCGCCTACTTCCTGTACCAGCAGCAGGGCCGGCTGGAC
AAACTGACAGTCACCTCCCAGAACCTGCAGCTGGAGAACCTGCGCATGAAGCTTCCCAAGCCTCCCAAGC
CTGTGAGCAAGATGCGCATGGCCACCCCGCTGCTGATGCAGGCGCTGCCCATGGGAGCCCTGCCCCAGGG
GCCCATGCAGAATGCCACCAAGTATGGCAACATGACAGAGGACCATGTGATGCACCTGCTCCAGAATGCT
GACCCCCTGAAGGTGTACCCGCCACTGAAGGGGAGCTTCCCGGAGAACCTGAGACACCTTAAGAACACCA
TGGAGACCATAGACTGGAAGGTCTTTGAGAGCTGGATGCACCATTGGCTCCTGTTTGAAATGAGCAGGCA
CTCCTTGGAGCAAAAGCCCACTGACGCTCCACCGAAAGATGATTTTTGGATACCAGAAACAAGTTTCATA
CTTACTATTATAGTTGGAATATTTCTGGTTGTTACAATCCCACTGACCTTTGTCTGGCATAGAAGATTAA
AGAATCAAAAAAGTGCCAAGGAAGGGGTGACAGTGCTTATAAACGAAGACAAAGAGTTGGCTGAGCTGCG
AGGTCTGGCAGCCGGAGTAGGCCTGGCTAATGCCTGCTATGCAATACATACTCTTCCAACCCAAGAGGAG
ATTGAAAATCTTCCTGCCTTCCCTCGGGAAAAACTGACTCTGCGTCTCTTGCTGGGAAGTGGAGCCTTTG
GAGAAGTGTATGAAGGAACAGCAGTGGACATCTTAGGAGTTGGAAGTGGAGAAATCAAAGTAGCAGTGAA
GACTTTGAAGAAGGGTTCCACAGACCAGGAGAAGATTGAATTCCTGAAGGAGGCACATCTGATGAGCAAA
TTTAATCATCCCAACATTCTGAAGCAGCTTGGAGTTTGTCTGCTGAATGAACCCCAATACATTATCCTGG
AACTGATGGAGGGAGGAGACCTTCTTACTTATTTGCGTAAAGCCCGGATGGCAACGTTTTATGGTCCTTT
ACTCACCTTGGTTGACCTTGTAGACCTGTGTGTAGATATTTCAAAAGGCTGTGTCTACTTGGAACGGATG
CATTTCATTCACAGGGATCTGGCAGCTAGAAATTGCCTTGTTTCCGTGAAAGACTATACCAGTCCACGGA
TAGTGAAGATTGGAGACTTTGGACTCGCCAGAGACATCTATAAAAATGATTACTATAGAAAGAGAGGGGA
AGGCCTGCTCCCAGTTCGGTGGATGGCTCCAGAAAGTTTGATGGATGGAATCTTCACTACTCAATCTGAT
GTATGGTCTTTTGGAATTCTGATTTGGGAGATTTTAACTCTTGGTCATCAGCCTTATCCAGCTCATTCCA
ACCTTGATGTGTTAAACTATGTGCAAACAGGAGGGAGACTGGAGCCACCAAGAAATTGTCCTGATGATCT
GTGGAATTTAATGACCCAGTGCTGGGCTCAAGAACCCGACCAAAGACCTACTTTTCATAGAATTCAGGAC
CAACTTCAGTTATTCAGAAATTTTTTCTTAAATAGCATTTATAAGTCCAGAGATGAAGCAAACAACAGTG
GAGTCATAAATGAAAGCTTTGAAGGTGAAGATGGCGATGTGATTTGTTTGAATTCAGATGACATTATGCC
AGTTGCTTTAATGGAAACGAAGAACCGAGAAGGGTTAAACTATATGGTACTTGCTACAGAATGTGGCCAA
GGTGAAGAAAAGTCTGAGGGTCCTCTAGGCTCCCAGGAATCTGAATCTTGTGGTCTGAGGAAAGAAGAGA
AGGAACCACATGCAGACAAAGATTTCTGCCAAGAAAAACAAGTGGCTTACTGCCCTTCTGGCAAGCCTGA
AGGCCTGAACTATGCCTGTCTCACTCACAGTGGATATGGAGATGGGTCTGATTAAAAGGGTGGGCGCGCC
GACCCAGCTTTCTTGTACAAAGTGGTTTAGCTAGAGGGCCCGCGGTTCGAACTCGAGGACTACAAGGACG
ACGATGACAAGTCGGCCGCTGGAGGATACCCCTACGACGTGCCCGACTACGCCTAGAATTCCGCCCCCCC
CCCTAACGTTACTGGCCGAAGCCGCTTGGAATAAGGCCGGTGTGCGTTTGTCTATATGTTATTTTCCACC
ATATTGCCGTCTTTTGGCAATGTGAGGGCCCGGAAACCTGGCCCTGTCTTCTTGACGAGCATTCCTAGGG
GTCTTTCCCCTCTCGCCAAAGGAATGCAAGGTCTGTTGAATGTCGTGAAGGAAGCAGTTCCTCTGGAAGC
TTCTTGAAGACAAACAACGTCTGTAGCGACCCTTTGCAGGCAGCGGAACCCCCCACCTGGCGACAGGTGC
CTCTGCGGCCAAAAGCCACGTGTATAAGATACACCTGCAAAGGCGGCACAACCCCAGTGCCACGTTGTGA
GTTGGATAGTTGTGGAAAGAGTCAAATGGCTCTCCTCAAGCGTATTCAACAAGGGGCTGAAGGATGCCCA
GAAGGTACCCCATTGTATGGGATCTGATCTGGGGCCTCGGTGCACATGCTTTACATGTGTTTAGTCGAGG
TTAAAAAAACGTCTAGGCCCCCCGAACCACGGGGACGTGGTTTTCCTTTGAAAAACACGATGATAATATG
GCCACAACCATGACCGAGTACAAGCCCACGGTGCGCCTCGCCACCCGCGACGACGTCCCCAGGGCCGTAC
GCACCCTCGCCGCCGCGTTCGCCGACTACCCCGCCACGCGCCACACCGTCGATCCGGACCGCCACATCGA
GCGGGTCACCGAGCTGCAAGAACTCTTCCTCACGCGCGTCGGGCTCGACATCGGCAAGGTGTGGGTCGCG
GACGACGGCGCCGCGGTGGCGGTCTGGACCACGCCGGAGAGCGTCGAAGCGGGGGCGGTGTTCGCCGAGA
TCGGCCCGCGCATGGCCGAGTTGAGCGGTTCCCGGCTGGCCGCGCAGCAACAGATGGAAGGCCTCCTGGC
GCCGCACCGGCCCAAGGAGCCCGCGTGGTTCCTGGCCACCGTCGGCGTCTCGCCCGACCACCAGGGCAAG
GGTCTGGGCAGCGCCGTCGTGCTCCCCGGAGTGGAGGCGGCCGAGCGCGCCGGGGTGCCCGCCTTCCTGG
AGACCTCCGCGCCCCGCAACCTCCCCTTCTACGAGCGGCTCGGCTTCACCGTCACCGCCGACGTCGAGGT
GCCCGAAGGACCGCGCACCTGGTGCATGACCCGCAAGCCCGGTGCCTGATGCATCGATGGATCCTAATCA
ACCTCTGGATTACAAAATTTGTGAAAGATTGACTGGTATTCTTAACTATGTTGCTCCTTTTACGCTATGT
GGATACGCTGCTTTAATGCCTTTGTATCATGCTATTGCTTCCCGTATGGCTTTCATTTTCTCCTCCTTGT
ATAAATCCTGGTTGCTGTCTCTTTATGAGGAGTTGTGGCCCGTTGTCAGGCAACGTGGCGTGGTGTGCAC
TGTGTTTGCTGACGCAACCCCCACTGGTTGGGGCATTGCCACCACCTGTCAGCTCCTTTCCGGGACTTTC
GCTTTCCCCCTCCCTATTGCCACGGCGGAACTCATCGCCGCCTGCCTTGCCCGCTGCTGGACAGGGGCTC
GGCTGTTGGGCACTGACAATTCCGTGGTGTTGTCGGGGAAATCATCGTCCTTTCCTTGGCTGCTCGCCTG
TGTTGCCACCTGGATTCTGCGCGGGACGTCCTTCTGCTACGTCCCTTCGGCCCTCAATCCAGCGGACCTT
CCTTCCCGCGGCCTGCTGCCGGCTCTGCGGCCTCTTCCGCGTCTTCGCCTTCGCCCTCAGACGAGTCGGA
TCTCCCTTTGGGCCGCCTCCCCGCCTGAGATCCTTTAAGACCAATGACTTACAAGGCAGCTGTAGATCTT
AGCCACTTTTTAAAAGAAAAGGGGGGACTGGAAGGGCTAATTCACTCCCAACGAAGACAAGATCTGCTTT
TTGCTTGTACTGGGTCTCTCTGGTTAGACCAGATCTGAGCCTGGGAGCTCTCTGGCTAACTAGGGAACCC
ACTGCTTAAGCCTCAATAAAGCTTGCCTTGAGTGCTTCAAGTAGTGTGTGCCCGTCTGTTGTGTGACTCT
GGTAACTAGAGATCCCTCAGACCCTTTTAGTCAGTGTGGAAAATCTCTAGCAGTAGTAGTTCATGTCATC
TTATTATTCAGTATTTATAACTTGCAAAGAAATGAATATCAGAGAGTGAGAGGCCCGGGTTAATTAAGGA
AAGGGCTAGATCATTCTTGAAGACGAAAGGGCCTCGTGATACGCCTATTTTTATAGGTTAATGTCATGAT
AATAATGGTTTCTTAGACGTCAGGTGGCACTTTTCGGGGAAATGTGCGCGGAACCCCTATTTGTTTATTT
TTCTAAATACATTCAAATATGTATCCGCTCATGAGACAATAACCCTGATAAATGCTTCAATAATATTGAA
AAAGGAAGAGTATGAGTATTCAACATTTCCGTGTCGCCCTTATTCCCTTTTTTGCGGCATTTTGCCTTCC
TGTTTTTGCTCACCCAGAAACGCTGGTGAAAGTAAAAGATGCTGAAGATCAGTTGGGTGCACGAGTGGGT
TACATCGAACTGGATCTCAACAGCGGTAAGATCCTTGAGAGTTTTCGCCCCGAAGAACGTTTTCCAATGA
TGAGCACTTTTAAAGTTCTGCTATGTGGCGCGGTATTATCCCGTGTTGACGCCGGGCAAGAGCAACTCGG
TCGCCGCATACACTATTCTCAGAATGACTTGGTTGAGTACTCACCAGTCACAGAAAAGCATCTTACGGAT
GGCATGACAGTAAGAGAATTATGCAGTGCTGCCATAACCATGAGTGATAACACTGCGGCCAACTTACTTC
TGACAACGATCGGAGGACCGAAGGAGCTAACCGCTTTTTTGCACAACATGGGGGATCATGTAACTCGCCT
TGATCGTTGGGAACCGGAGCTGAATGAAGCCATACCAAACGACGAGCGTGACACCACGATGCCTGTAGCA
ATGGCAACAACGTTGCGCAAACTATTAACTGGCGAACTACTTACTCTAGCTTCCCGGCAACAATTAATAG
ACTGGATGGAGGCGGATAAAGTTGCAGGACCACTTCTGCGCTCGGCCCTTCCGGCTGGCTGGTTTATTGC
TGATAAATCTGGAGCCGGTGAGCGTGGGTCTCGCGGTATCATTGCAGCACTGGGGCCAGATGGTAAGCCC
TCCCGTATCGTAGTTATCTACACGACGGGGAGTCAGGCAACTATGGATGAACGAAATAGACAGATCGCTG
AGATAGGTGCCTCACTGATTAAGCATTGGTAACTGTCAGACCAAGTTTACTCATATATACTTTAGATTGA
TTTAAAACTTCATTTTTAATTTAAAAGGATCTAGGTGAAGATCCTTTTTGATAATCTCATGACCAAAATC
CCTTAACGTGAGTTTTCGTTCCACTGAGCGTCAGACCCCGTAGAAAAGATCAAAGGATCTTCTTGAGATC
CTTTTTTTCTGCGCGTAATCTGCTGCTTGCAAACAAAAAAACCACCGCTACCAGCGGTGGTTTGTTTGCC
GGATCAAGAGCTACCAACTCTTTTTCCGAAGGTAACTGGCTTCAGCAGAGCGCAGATACCAAATACTGTT
CTTCTAGTGTAGCCGTAGTTAGGCCACCACTTCAAGAACTCTGTAGCACCGCCTACATACCTCGCTCTGC
TAATCCTGTTACCAGTGGCTGCTGCCAGTGGCGATAAGTCGTGTCTTACCGGGTTGGACTCAAGACGATA
GTTACCGGATAAGGCGCAGCGGTCGGGCTGAACGGGGGGTTCGTGCACACAGCCCAGCTTGGAGCGAACG
ACCTACACCGAACTGAGATACCTACAGCGTGAGCTATGAGAAAGCGCCACGCTTCCCGAAGGGAGAAAGG
CGGACAGGTATCCGGTAAGCGGCAGGGTCGGAACAGGAGAGCGCACGAGGGAGCTTCCAGGGGGAAACGC
CTGGTATCTTTATAGTCCTGTCGGGTTTCGCCACCTCTGACTTGAGCGTCGATTTTTGTGATGCTCGTCA
GGGGGGCGGAGCCTATGGAAAAACGCCAGCAACGCGGCCTTTTTACGGTTCCTGGCCTTTTGCTGGCCTT
TTGCTCACATGTTCTTTCCTGCGTTATCCCCTGATTCTGTGGATAACCGTATTACCGCCTTTGAGTGAGC
TGATACCGCTCGCCGCAGCCGAACGACCGAGCGCAGCGAGTCAGTGAGCGAGGAAGCGGAAGAGCGCCCA
ATACGCAAACCGCCTCTCCCCGCGCGTTGGCCGATTCATTAATGCAGCAAGCTCATGGCTGACTAATTTT
TTTTATTTATGCAGAGGCCGAGGCCGCCTCGGCCTCTGAGCTATTCCAGAAGTAGTGAGGAGGCTTTTTT
GGAGGCCTAGGCTTTTGCAAAAAGCTCCCCGTGGCACGACAGGTTTCCCGACTGGAAAGCGGGCAGTGAG
CGCAACGCAATTAATGTGAGTTAGCTCACTCATTAGGCACCCCAGGCTTTACACTTTATGCTTCCGGCTC
GTATGTTGTGTGGAATTGTGAGCGGATAACAATTTCACACAGGAAACAGCTATGACATGATTACGAATTT
CACAAATAAAGCATTTTTTTCACTGCATTCTAGTTGTGGTTTGTCCAAACTCATCAATGTATCTTATCAT
GTCTGGATCAACTGGATAACTCAAGCTAACCAAAATCATCCCAAACTTCCCACCCCATACCCTATTACCA
CTGCCAATTACCTGTGGTTTCATTTACTCTAAACCTGTGATTCCTCTGAATTATTTTCATTTTAAAGAAA
TTGTATTTGTTAAATATGTACTACAAACTTAGTAGTTGGAAGGGCTAATTCACTCCCAAAGAAGACAAGA
TATCCTTGATCTGTGGATCTACCACACACAAGGCTACTTCCCTGATTAGCAGAACTACACACCAGGGCCA
GGGGTCAGATATCCACTGACCTTTGGATGGTGCTACAAGCTAGTACCAGTTGAGCCAGATAAGGTAGAAG
AGGCCAATAAAGGAGAGAACACCAGCTTGTTACACCCTGTGAGCCTGCATGGGATGGATGACCCGGAGAG
AGAAGTGTTAGAGTGGAGGTTTGACAGCCGCCTAGCATTTCATCACGTGGCCCGAGAGCTGCATCCGGAG
TACTTCAAGAACTGCTGATATCGAGCTTGCTACAAGGGACTTTCCGCTGGGGACTTTCCAGGGAGGCGTG
GCCTGGGCGGGACTGGGGAGTGGCGAGCCCTCAGATCCTGCATATAAGCAGCTGCTTTTTGCCTGTACTG
GGTCTCTCTGGTTAGACCAGATCTGAGCCTGGGAGCTCTCTGGCTAACTAGGGAACCCACTGCTTAAGCC
TCAATAAAGCTTGCCTTGAGTGCTTCAAGTAGTGTGTGCCCGTCTGTTGTGTGACTCTGGTAACTAGAGA
TCCCTCAGACCCTTTTAGTCAGTGTGGAAAATCTCTAGCAGTGGCGCCCGAACAGGGACTTGAAAGCGAA
AGGGAAACCAGAGGAGCTCTCTCGACGCAGGACTCGGCTTGCTGAAGCGCGCACGGCAAGAGGCGAGGGG
CGGCGACTGGTGAGTACGCCAAAAATTTTGACTAGCGGAGGCTAGAAGGAGAGAGATGGGTGCGAGAGCG
TCAGTATTAAGCGGGGGAGAATTAGATCGCGATGGGAAAAAATTCGGTTAAGGCCAGGGGGAAAGAAAAA
ATATAAATTAAAACATATAGTATGGGCAAGCAGGGAGCTAGAACGATTCGCAGTTAATCCTGGCCTGTTA
GAAACATCAGAAGGCTGTAGACAAATACTGGGACAGCTACAACCATCCCTTCAGACAGGATCAGAAGAAC
TTAGATCATTATATAATACAGTAGCAACCCTCTATTGTGTGCATCAAAGGATAGAGATAAAAGACACCAA
GGAAGCTTTAGACAAGATAGAGGAAGAGCAAAACAAAAGTAAGACCACCGCACAGCAAGCGGCCGGCCGC
TGATCTTCAGACCTGGAGGAGGAGATATGAGGGACAATTGGAGAAGTGAATTATATAAATATAAAGTAGT
AAAAATTGAACCATTAGGAGTAGCACCCACCAAGGCAAAGAGAAGAGTGGTGCAGAGAGAAAAAAGAGCA
GTGGGAATAGGAGCTTTGTTCCTTGGGTTCTTGGGAGCAGCAGGAAGCACTATGGGCGCAGCGTCAATGA
CGCTGACGGTACAGGCCAGACAATTATTGTCTGGTATAGTGCAGCAGCAGAACAATTTGCTGAGGGCTAT
TGAGGCGCAACAGCATCTGTTGCAACTCACAGTCTGGGGCATCAAGCAGCTCCAGGCAAGAATCCTGGCT
GTGGAAAGATACCTAAAGGATCAACAGCTCCTGGGGATTTGGGGTTGCTCTGGAAAACTCATTTGCACCA
CTGCTGTGCCTTGGAATGCTAGTTGGAGTAATAAATCTCTGGAACAGATTTGGAATCACACGACCTGGAT
GGAGTGGGACAGAGAAATTAACAATTACACAAGCTTAATACACTCCTTAATTGAAGAATCGCAAAACCAG
CAAGAAAAGAATGAACAAGAATTATTGGAATTAGATAAATGGGCAAGTTTGTGGAATTGGTTTAACATAA
CAAATTGGCTGTGGTATATAAAATTATTCATAATGATAGTAGGAGGCTTGGTAGGTTTAAGAATAGTTTT
TGCTGTACTTTCTATAGTGAATAGAGTTAGGCAGGGATATTCACCATTATCGTTTCAGACCCACCTCCCA
ACCCCGAGGGGACCCGACAGGCCCGAAGGAATAGAAGAAGAAGGTGGAGAGAGAGACAGAGACAGATCCA
TTCGATTAGTGAACGGATCTCGACGGTATCGCCGAATTAATTCACAAATGGCAGTATTCATCCACAATTT
TAAAAGAAAAGGGGGGATTGGGGGGTACAGTGCAGGGAAAAGAATAGTAGACATAATAGCAACAGACATA
CAAACTAAAGAATTACAAAAACAAATTACAAAAATTCAAAATTTTCGGGTTTATTACAGGGACAGCAGAG
ATCCAGTTTGGACTAGTGGAGTTCCGCGTTACATAACTTACGGTAAATGGCCCGCCTGGCTGACCGCCCA
ACGACCCCCGCCCATTGACGTCAATAATGACGTATGTTCCCATAGTAACGCCAATAGGGACTTTCCATTG
ACGTCAATGGGTGGAGTATTTACGGTAAACTGCCCACTTGGCAGTACAT
Features (pLannotate 1.2.2; 30 found; start..end, strand, type, name):
    142..345     +  promoter       CMV promoter: human cytomegalovirus (CMV) immediate early promoter
    441..459     +  promoter       T7 promoter: promoter for bacteriophage T7 RNA polymerase
    489..513     +  protein_bind   attB1: mutant version of attB; recombination site for the Gateway® BP reaction BP Clonase™
    534..1157    +  CDS            CD74 (fragment): HG2A_HUMAN - Also known as DHLAG. Experimental evidence at protein level: Swiss-Prot protein existence level 1. [Isoform p41]: Stabilizes the conformation of mature CTSL by binding to its active site and serving as a chaperone to help maintain a pool of mature enzyme in endocytic compartments and extracellular space of antigen-presenting cells (APCs). Has antiviral activity by stymieing the endosomal entry of Ebola virus and coronaviruses, including SARS-CoV-2 (PubMed:32855215). Disrupts cathepsin-mediated Ebola virus glycoprotein processing, which prevents viral fusion and entry. This antivir
   1158..2642    +  CDS            ROS1 (fragment): ROS1_HUMAN - Also known as MCF3, ROS. Experimental evidence at protein level: Swiss-Prot protein existence level 1. Orphan receptor tyrosine kinase (RTK) that plays a role in epithelial cell differentiation and regionalization of the proximal epididymal epithelium. May activate several downstream signaling pathways related to cell differentiation, proliferation, growth and survival including the PI3 kinase-mTOR signaling pathway. Mediates the phosphorylation of PTPN11, an activator of this pathway. May also phosphorylate and activate the transcription factor STAT3 to control anchorage-independ
   2662..2686    -  protein_bind   attB2: mutant version of attB; recombination site for the Gateway® BP reaction BP Clonase™
   2721..2741    +  CDS            FLAG (fragment): FLAG® epitope tag, followed by an enterokinase cleavage site
   2894..3356    +  misc_feature   IRES: internal ribosome entry site (IRES) of the encephalomyocarditis virus (EMCV)
   3370..3969    +  CDS            PuroR: puromycin N-acetyltransferase; pac from Streptomyces alboniger; confers resistance to puromycin
   3986..4574    +  misc_feature   WPRE: woodchuck hepatitis virus posttranscriptional regulatory element
   4582..4647    +  CDS            nef (fragment): NEF_HV1Z2 - Experimental evidence at protein level: Swiss-Prot protein existence level 1. Extracellular Nef protein targets CD4(+) T-lymphocytes for apoptosis by interacting with CXCR4 surface receptors. From Human immunodeficiency virus type 1 group M subtype D (isolate Z2/CDC-Z34) (HIV-1).
   4649..4882    +  LTR            3' LTR (ΔU3): self-inactivating 3' long terminal repeat (LTR) from HIV-1
   5087..5191    +  promoter       AmpR promoter: bla
   5192..6052    +  CDS            AmpR: β-lactamase; bla; confers resistance to ampicillin, carbenicillin, and related antibiotics
   6223..6811    +  rep_origin     ori: high-copy-number ColE1/pMB1/pBR322/pUC origin of replication
   6994..7048    +  CDS            lacI (fragment): lac repressor; lacI; The lac repressor binds to the lac operator to inhibit transcription in E. coli. This inhibition can be relieved by adding lactose or isopropyl-β-D-thiogalactopyranoside (IPTG).
   7054..7147    +  rep_origin     SV40 ori (fragment): SV40 origin of replication
   7172..7209    +  CDS            lacI (fragment): lac repressor; lacI; The lac repressor binds to the lac operator to inhibit transcription in E. coli. This inhibition can be relieved by adding lactose or isopropyl-β-D-thiogalactopyranoside (IPTG).
   7222..7243    +  protein_bind   CAP binding site: CAP binding activates transcription in the presence of cAMP. E. coli catabolite activator protein
   7258..7288    +  promoter       lac promoter: promoter for the E. coli lac operon
   7296..7312    +  protein_bind   lac operator: The lac repressor binds to the lac operator to inhibit transcription in E. coli. This inhibition can be relieved by adding lactose or isopropyl-β-D-thiogalactopyranoside (IPTG). lac repressor encoded by lacI
   7346..7429    +  polyA_signal   SV40 poly(A) signal (fragment): SV40 polyadenylation signal
   7596..7925    +  CDS            nef (fragment): NEF_HV1BR - Experimental evidence at protein level: Swiss-Prot protein existence level 1. Extracellular Nef protein targets CD4(+) T-lymphocytes for apoptosis by interacting with CXCR4 surface receptors (PubMed:14990729). From Human immunodeficiency virus type 1 group M subtype B (isolate BRU/LAI) (HIV-1).
   7973..8230    +  LTR            5' LTR (truncated): truncated 5' long terminal repeat (LTR) from HIV-1
   8277..8402    +  misc_feature   HIV-1 Ψ: packaging signal of human immunodeficiency virus type 1
   8386..8724    +  CDS            HIV-1 gag (fragment): gag protein from human immunodeficiency virus 1; gag
   8899..9132    +  misc_feature   RRE: The Rev response element (RRE) of HIV-1 allows for Rev-dependent mRNA export from the nucleus to the cytoplasm.
   9509..9609    +  CDS            Rev (fragment): human immunodeficiency virus 1 (HIV-1) Rev protein; rev; enhances nuclear export of unspliced and incompletely spliced viral mRNAs
   9658..9775    +  misc_feature   cPPT/CTS: central polypurine tract and central termination sequence of HIV-1
   9827..141     +  enhancer       CMV enhancer (across the origin): human cytomegalovirus immediate early enhancer
