[The description below was written by a language model from this plasmid's Addgene catalogue record and pLannotate feature annotations shown in this document.]
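Description:
pLenti-CD74-ROS1 nonmutant is an HIV-1-based, self-inactivating lentiviral expression plasmid for delivering the human CD74-ROS1 oncogenic fusion (C6;R34) into mammalian cells. It is propagated in E. coli through a high-copy ColE1/pUC-type origin with ampicillin resistance (bla), in a recombination-deficient strain suited to LTR-containing plasmids. The viral portion comprises a truncated 5' LTR, the Ψ packaging signal with a partial gag sequence, the Rev response element, the cPPT/CTS and a ΔU3 3' LTR. The transfer genome can therefore be packaged when helper functions are supplied in trans, and it integrates without reconstituting an active viral promoter.

The payload is driven by the CMV enhancer/promoter. Downstream lie a T7 promoter, which also serves as the sequencing primer site, and attB1/attB2 Gateway recombination scars flanking the open reading frame, indicating that the insert passed through an entry clone. The coding region joins a CD74 fragment (exons 1–6) directly to a ROS1 fragment (exons 34–43), which includes the kinase domain. A partial FLAG sequence is annotated after attB2, but the record does not indicate whether it is translated in frame with the fusion. An EMCV IRES then drives puromycin N-acetyltransferase from the same transcript, linking drug selection to fusion expression, and a WPRE enhances transcript stability and expression.

"Nonmutant" denotes the fusion without kinase-domain resistance substitutions, so it presumably serves as a reference construct in work on crizotinib and lorlatinib resistance in ROS1-rearranged lung cancer. The sequenced record is 9,989 nt, somewhat longer than the catalogued 9,430 bp.
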