Addgene plasmid #183813: pLenti-CD74-ROS1 nonmutant
Purpose: Express CD74-ROS1 fusion (C6;R34) in mammalian cells
Depositing lab: Aaron Hata. Depositing organization: Massachusetts General Hospital. Publication: Spectrum of Mechanisms of Resistance to Crizotinib and Lorlatinib in ROS1 Fusion-Positive Lung Cancer. Lin JJ, Choudhury NJ, Yoda S, Zhu VW, Johnson TW, Sakhtemani R, Dagogo-Jack I, Digumarthy SR, Lee C, Do A, Peterson J, Prutisto-Chang K, Malik W, Hubbeling HG, Langenbucher A, Schoenfeld AJ, Falcon CJ, Temel JS, Sequist LV, Yeap BY, Lennerz JK, Shaw AT, Lawrence MS, Ou SI, Hata AN, Drilon A, Gainor JF. Clin Cancer Res. 2021 May 15;27(10):2899-2909. doi: 10.1158/1078-0432.CCR-21-0032. Epub 2021 Mar 8. PubMed 33685866.
Backbone
  Vector backbone: pLenti
  Backbone size w/o insert (bp): 7877
  Total vector size (bp): 9430
  Vector type: Mammalian Expression, Lentiviral
  Selectable markers: Puromycin
Growth in bacteria
  Bacterial resistance: Ampicillin, 100 μg/mL
  Growth temperature: 37°C
  Growth strain: NEB Stable
  Copy number: Unknown
Gene/Insert 1
  Gene/Insert name: ROS Proto-Oncogene 1, Receptor Tyrosine Kinase (alt name: ROS1)
  Species: H. sapiens (human)
  Insert size (bp): 1488
  GenBank ID: NP_002935
  Entrez Gene: ROS1 (a.k.a. MCF3, ROS, c-ros-1)
  Promoter: CMV
  Tag / fusion protein: The fusion protein of CD74 exon 1-6 and ROS1 exon 34-43
  Cloning method: TOPO Cloning
  Sequencing primers: 5′ T7
Gene/Insert 2
  Gene/Insert name: CD74 molecule (alt name: CD74)
  Species: H. sapiens (human)
  Insert size (bp): 625
  GenBank ID: NM_001025159.3
  Entrez Gene: CD74 (a.k.a. CLIP, DHLAG, HLADG, II, Ia-GAMMA, p33)
  Promoter: CMV
  Tag / fusion protein: The fusion protein of CD74 exon 1-6 and ROS1 exon 34-43
  Cloning method: TOPO Cloning
  Sequencing primers: 5′ T7
Terms and licenses: Academic/Nonprofit Terms; Industry Terms: Not Available to Industry
How to cite: pLenti-CD74-ROS1 nonmutant was a gift from Aaron Hata (Addgene plasmid # 183813 ; http://n2t.net/addgene:183813 ; RRID:Addgene_183813)
